Addgene plasmid #114331: pStA0::J23116
Purpose: Promoter J23116 in pStA0
Depositing lab: John Heap. Depositing organization: Imperial College London. Publication: Start-Stop Assembly: a functionally scarless DNA assembly system optimized for metabolic engineering. Taylor GM, Mordaka PM, Heap JT. Nucleic Acids Res. 2018 Nov 20. pii: 5193345. doi: 10.1093/nar/gky1182. PubMed 30462270.
Backbone
  Vector backbone: pGT400
  Backbone size w/o insert (bp): 2210
  Vector type: Synthetic Biology
Growth in bacteria
  Bacterial resistance: Ampicillin, 100 μg/mL
  Growth temperature: 37°C
  Growth strain: DH5alpha
  Copy number: High Copy
Gene/Insert
  Gene/Insert name: Promoter J23116
  Species: Synthetic
  Insert size (bp): 38
  Cloning method: Unknown
  Sequencing primers: 5′ OligoGT234 GGGGAAACGCCTGGTATCT; 3′ OligoGT235 AGCAAAAACAGGAAGGCAAA
Terms and licenses: Academic/Nonprofit Terms; Industry Terms: Not Available to Industry
Depositor comments: Accession Number MG649439, Alternative ID = pGT327 . Please visit https://www.biorxiv.org/content/early/2018/07/04/361626 for bioRxiv preprint.
How to cite: pStA0::J23116 was a gift from John Heap (Addgene plasmid # 114331 ; http://n2t.net/addgene:114331 ; RRID:Addgene_114331)
