[The description below was written by a language model from this plasmid's Addgene catalogue record and pLannotate feature annotations shown in this document.]
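Description:
pStA0::J23116 is a small (about 2.2 kb) synthetic-biology part-storage plasmid from the Start-Stop Assembly system, a functionally scarless DNA assembly method designed for metabolic engineering. It holds a single 38 bp synthetic insert, the constitutive bacterial promoter J23116, in the pStA0 storage vector (backbone listed as pGT400, 2,210 bp). The plasmid is maintained in E. coli through a high-copy ColE1/pUC-type origin of replication. It is selected with ampicillin through a β-lactamase (AmpR) gene driven by its own bla promoter.

The feature table covers the full 2,248 nt sequence and shows a minimal architecture. The insert position lies between a phage lambda t0 terminator upstream and an rrnB T1 terminator annotated on the opposite strand at the start of the circular map. This flanking arrangement presumably insulates the stored part from transcription in the rest of the plasmid. The annotation software labels the promoter region as a fragment of J23119(SpeI) rather than J23116. This most likely reflects the close sequence similarity among the J23100-series Anderson promoters, which are variants of the J23119 consensus. The catalogue entry identifies the part as J23116.

There is no coding sequence, reporter or tag downstream of the promoter, so the construct is a source of a promoter part rather than an expression plasmid. In keeping with the assembly framework, it would supply this promoter for combination with other stored parts when building expression units and multi-gene pathways. The record lists the cloning method as unknown and does not state which restriction sites are used to release the part.
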