Features (pLannotate 1.2.2; 6 found; start..end, strand, type, name):
      1..87      -  terminator     rrnB T1 terminator: Escherichia coli rrnB; transcription terminator T1 from the E. coli rrnB gene
    186..290     +  promoter       AmpR promoter: bla
    291..1151    +  CDS            AmpR: β-lactamase; bla; confers resistance to ampicillin, carbenicillin, and related antibiotics
   1322..1910    +  rep_origin     ori: high-copy-number ColE1/pMB1/pBR322/pUC origin of replication
   2068..2162    +  terminator     lambda t0 terminator: transcription terminator from phage lambda
   2182..2204    +  promoter       J23119(SpeI) promoter (fragment): bacterial promoter (Registry of Standard Biological Parts BBa J23119) modified to end with an SpeI site
>Addgene plasmid #114331 | pStA0::J23116 | addgene full sequence | sequence record 229305 | Addgene NGS Result
ATTTGTCCTACTCAGGAGAGCGTTCACCGACAAACAACAGATAAAACGAAAGGCCCAGTCTTTCGACTGA
GCCTTTCGTTTTATTTGATGCCCGAAAGGGCCTCGTGATACGCCTATTTTTATAGGTTAATGTCATGATA
ATAATGGTTTCTTAGACGTCAGGTGGCACTTTTCGGGGAAATGTGCGCGGAACCCCTATTTGTTTATTTT
TCTAAATACATTCAAATATGTATCCGCTCATGAGACAATAACCCTGATAAATGCTTCAATAATATTGAAA
AAGGAAGAGTATGAGTATTCAACATTTCCGTGTCGCCCTTATTCCCTTTTTTGCGGCATTTTGCCTTCCT
GTTTTTGCTCACCCAGAAACGCTGGTGAAAGTAAAAGATGCTGAAGATCAGTTGGGTGCACGAGTGGGTT
ACATCGAACTGGATCTCAACAGCGGTAAGATCCTTGAGAGTTTTCGCCCCGAAGAACGTTTTCCAATGAT
GAGCACTTTTAAAGTTCTGCTATGTGGCGCGGTATTATCCCGTATTGACGCCGGGCAAGAGCAACTCGGT
CGCCGCATACACTATTCTCAGAATGACTTGGTTGAGTACTCACCAGTCACAGAAAAGCATCTTACGGATG
GCATGACAGTAAGAGAATTATGCAGTGCTGCCATAACCATGAGTGATAACACTGCGGCCAACTTACTTCT
GACAACGATCGGAGGACCGAAGGAGCTAACCGCTTTTTTGCACAACATGGGGGATCATGTAACTCGCCTT
GATCGTTGGGAACCGGAGCTGAATGAAGCCATACCAAACGACGAGCGTGACACCACGATGCCTGTAGCAA
TGGCAACAACGTTGCGCAAACTATTAACTGGCGAACTACTTACTCTAGCTTCCCGGCAACAATTAATAGA
CTGGATGGAGGCGGATAAAGTTGCAGGACCACTTCTGCGCTCGGCCCTTCCGGCTGGCTGGTTTATTGCT
GATAAATCTGGAGCCGGTGAGCGTGGGTCCCGCGGTATCATTGCAGCACTGGGGCCAGATGGTAAGCCCT
CCCGTATCGTAGTTATCTACACGACGGGGAGTCAGGCAACTATGGATGAACGAAATAGACAGATCGCTGA
GATAGGTGCCTCACTGATTAAGCATTGGTAACTGTCAGACCAAGTTTACTCATATATACTTTAGATTGAT
TTAAAACTTCATTTTTAATTTAAAAGGATCTAGGTGAAGATCCTTTTTGATAATCTCATGACCAAAATCC
CTTAACGTGAGTTTTCGTTCCACTGAGCGTCAGACCCCGTAGAAAAGATCAAAGGATCTTCTTGAGATCC
TTTTTTTCTGCGCGTAATCTGCTGCTTGCAAACAAAAAAACCACCGCTACCAGCGGTGGTTTGTTTGCCG
GATCAAGAGCTACCAACTCTTTTTCCGAAGGTAACTGGCTTCAGCAGAGCGCAGATACCAAATACTGTTC
TTCTAGTGTAGCCGTAGTTAGGCCACCACTTCAAGAACTCTGTAGCACCGCCTACATACCTCGCTCTGCT
AATCCTGTTACCAGTGGCTGCTGCCAGTGGCGATAAGTCGTGTCTTACCGGGTTGGACTCAAGACGATAG
TTACCGGATAAGGCGCAGCGGTCGGGCTGAACGGGGGGTTCGTGCACACAGCCCAGCTTGGAGCGAACGA
CCTACACCGAACTGAGATACCTACAGCGTGAGCTATGAGAAAGCGCCACGCTTCCCGAAGGGAGAAAGGC
GGACAGGTATCCGGTAAGCGGCAGGGTCGGAACAGGAGAGCGCACGAGGGAGCTTCCAGGGGGAAACGCC
TGGTATCTTTATAGTCCTGTCGGGTTTCGCCACCTCTGACTTGAGCGTCGATTTTTGTGATGCTCGTCAG
GGGGGCGGAGCCTATGGAAAAACGCCAGCAACGCGGCCTTTTTACGGTTCCTGGCCTTTTGCTGGCCTTT
TGCTCACATGTTCTTTCCTGCGTTATCCCCTGATTCTGTGGATAACCGTATTACCGCCTTTGAGTGAGCT
GATACCGCTCGCCGCAGCCGAACGACCGAGCGCCTTGGACTCCTGTTGATAGATCCAGTAATGACCTCAG
AACTCCATCTGGATTTGTTCAGAACGCTCGGTTGCCGCCGGGCGTTTTTTATTGGTGAGAATCCAGTGTG
GCTCTTCGCAGTTGACAGCTAGCTCAGTCCTAGGGACTATGCTAGCCCATGAAGAGCGTAAGACCTCTAG
GGCGGCGG
